>Addgene plasmid #123980 | MTK0_054 | addgene full sequence | sequence record 251849 | Addgene NGS Result
GTTACAGAGATGTTACGAACCCTGAACAGGTTGACTATTAATTGTGTCTGCTTGATGTGGACACCAGGTG
GCGCTGGACATCAGATTTGGAGAGGCAGTTGTCTAGGGAACCGGGCTCTGTGCCAGCGCAGGAGGCAGGC
TGGCTCTCCTATTCCAGGGATGCTCATCCAGGAAGGAAAGGTTGCATGCTGGACACACTAACCTTACAGA
AGTTCCTATTCTCTAGAAAGTATAGGAACTTCGAGTTCCTCATCCTTCCAACATAAATATATTTTGGGAT
TATATCAACATTCAATGTTACTTAAAGTGACCTTGTAAATATTTTCACAACTGAGCCATGTTTGATTTGT
ATACTTATGTTTACTTTACTGTTTTTCCTGAAGTTAATAATTGCCTTGAATTTATTTATTTCTTTAAAAA
TGTTTCATTACTCAGGACTGTAGTTTACATTACGATTCTTTGTGTTATACAGTTGATGGGTTTCTTTTCT
TTCTTAATTTCTTTAAAAAATAGAGATGGGGTCTTACTATATTACCCAGGCTGGTCTTGAAGTCCTGGGC
TCAAGTGATCTTCCTGTCTCAGCCTACCAAGTAGCTGAGACTATAGGTGCAAAAAAGCCACTATACCTGG
CTAGTTTACAGGTTTTAACAAATGCATTATGCCACGTATCCATTATTACAGGATCACACAAGATATTTTC
ATTACCCTGAAAGCATCCCTGTGTTCCACCAATTCATCCTGCCTCCATGAGCCGCTGGCAACCACTGATC
TCTATAGTTTTGCCTTTTCTAAAATGTCATATAATTGGAATCATACAGTCTGTAGCATTTTCAGACTAGC
TTTTAAAATTTGGCAATATGCATTTAAGGTTCCTCCTTAAATGTGAAGGGCATAGCCAATGTGGCTTGAT
AGCTCATTTCTTTTTATTGGTGAATATTTCATTGTCTGGATGTTCCACAGTTTGTTTATCCATTCACCTA
TTCAATTTGCTTTTTTTCTGTGTATCTATCACTAATTCAATACTGGACTCTCCAACAGAGCCCACTTATA
TGAGGTACCTGGAGTAGTCAGACTGATAGAGACAGAAACTAGATTGGTGGTTGCCAGGGGCAGAGAGGAA
GGGGAATGAGGAGTTATTGCTTCAAGAATACAAAGTTTCACTTTTTAAGATGAAAGGTTTTCTGGAGGTA
GATGGTGGTGCCGAGCGGCCGCGTGTTACAACCAATTAACCAATTCTGATTAGAAAAACTCATCGAGCAT
CAAATGAAACTGCAATTTATTCATATCAGGATTATCAATACCATATTTTTGAAAAAGCCGTTTCTGTAAT
GAAGGAGAAAACTCACCGAGGCAGTTCCATAGGATGGCAAGATCCTGGTATCGGTCTGCGATTCCGACTC
GTCCAACATCAATACAACCTATTAATTTCCCCTCGTCAAAAATAAGGTTATCAAGTGAGAAATCACCATG
AGTGACGACTGAATCCGGTGAGAATGGCAAAAGCTTATGCATTTCTTTCCAGACTTGTTCAACAGGCCAG
CCATTACGCTCGTCATCAAAATCACTCGCATCAACCAAACCGTTATTCATTCGTGATTGCGCCTGAGCGA
GGCGAAATACGCGATCGCTGTTAAAAGGACAATTACAAACAGGAATCGAATGCAACCGGCGCAGGAACAC
TGCCAGCGCATCAACAATATTTTCACCTGAATCAGGATATTCTTCTAATACCTGGAATGCTGTTTTCCCG
GGGATCGCAGTGGTGAGTAACCATGCATCATCAGGAGTACGGATAAAATGCTTGATGGTCGGAAGAGGCA
TAAATTCCGTCAGCCAGTTTAGTCTGACCATCTCATCTGTAACATCATTGGCAACGCTACCTTTGCCATG
TTTCAGAAACAACTCTGGCGCATCGGGCTTCCCATACAATCGATAGATTGTCGCACCTGATTGCCCGACA
TTATCGCGAGCCCATTTATACCCATATAAATCAGCATCCATGTTGGAATTTAATCGCGGCCTGGAGCAAG
ACGTTTCCCGTTGAATATGGCTCATAACACCCCTTGTATTACTGTTTATGTAAGCAGACAGTTTTATTGT
TCATGATGATATATTTTTATCTTGTGCAATGTAACATCAGAGATTTTGAGACACAACGTGGCTTTGTTGA
ATAAATCGAACTTTTGCTGAGTTGAAGGATCAGTCATGACCAAAATCCCTTAACGTGAGTTTTCGTTCCA
CTGAGCGTCAGACCCCGTAGAAAAGATCAAAGGATCTTCTTGAGATCCTTTTTTTCTGCGCGTAATCTGC
TGCTTGCAAACAAAAAAACCACCGCTACCAGCGGTGGTTTGTTTGCCGGATCAAGAGCTACCAACTCTTT
TTCCGAAGGTAACTGGCTTCAGCAGAGCGCAGATACCAAATACTGTTCTTCTAGTGTAGCCGTAGTTAGG
CCACCACTTCAAGAACTCTGTAGCACCGCCTACATACCTCGCTCTGCTAATCCTGTTACCAGTGGCTGCT
GCCAGTGGCGATAAGTCGTGTCTTACCGGGTTGGACTCAAGACGATAGTTACCGGATAAGGCGCAGCGGT
CGGGCTGAACGGGGGGTTCGTGCACACAGCCCAGCTTGGAGCGAACGACCTACACCGAACTGAGATACCT
ACAGCGTGAGCTATGAGAAAGCGCCACGCTTCCCGAAGGGAGAAAGGCGGACAGGTATCCGGTAAGCGGC
AGGGTCGGAACAGGAGAGCGCACGAGGGAGCTTCCAGGGGGAAACGCCTGGTATCTTTATAGTCCTGTCG
GGTTTCGCCACCTCTGACTTGAGCGTCGATTTTTGTGATGCTCGTCAGGGGGGCGGAGCCTATGGAAAAA
CGCCAGCAACGCGGCCTTTTTACGGTTCCTGGCCTTTTGCTGGCCTTTTGCTCACATGTTCTTTCCTGCG
TTATCCCCTGATTCTGTGGATAACCGTGCGGCCGCCAATAGCCTTATACCTCCTCATCTCAAAACTTATT
ACAAAACCACAGTTTTCAAAACAGTGTGGTACTGCACATATATAGACCAATGGACTAGGATAGAGAGCCC
ATAAGTAAACCCTTGTATGTATGGTCAGCAGGAGAATCATGCCAATGGGCCAATATACATTCTGACCCAC
AGTTTCATAATAAAATAAAATGGTTGTGGTTGTAAGCCACTATGTTTCAGAGTGGTTTGTTACACAGCAA
TAAATAACTAATATAGTAGGCATACCATCAAGTCCAAAGTAGGTAGAGAAGAATGTAAATAGCAGAGCAA
AACAGCATGACTGGTGGCTGGGAGGCTTAAAACTGGGACAGGATCAGAGTCATGAAAGAAGTCAAAGAAA
TGGTTCAGAAGTAAGGCTGAGACTGACTTACAAAAGCTGAAAGTCCCTTTAAGTTGGTGTTTGGTGCATT
GGCAGGGGCAGGTATGGTGACTTAAAAGAGCCATGCTCAACAAGATCAAGCACAACACAATCACGGGTCA
CCCCAGCAGACCTTAGCGAGTCTAGCCATTTCTTTGGTGGTGGTCACAGTCATGCTTCAGCCCAGTTTCC
ACTTGGACAAATGGTACATATTTTCAATGAGATGAAAATTAAGATACAATCCATGTGCTCAGAGAGTGAT
CACAGCTCTGACTAAACACTGTGCCCCAAAGTGTTGAGGAATTGGGAAAACCTAGCTGAGTTAGTGGTCT
GTTTTCTGTTACAATAAAGCTCATAATGAAAATTAGCCTTCTTTGTTCTTCCCCAAGTCTTTCTTTCTAG
ACGAAACTACTTTCAACTGTTTTAACTTCCTTACTGTTAACTTCCATATTTCTAGATAGTATGGTCAGAC
TGTTATTTCTTGACTTTTAAATGTAAGATATTATCTACTGACTTCCTTCTATGTAAGATGAGGATTGAGC
TCTCTTACCCTTCCCCTGAAGTTCCTATTCTCTAGAAAGTATAGGAACTTCCTGAACTGGCCGATAATTG
CAGACGATCGAATTCGAGTTGGCGCGCCTGTCATTCTAAATCTCTCTTTCAGCCTAAAGCTTTTTCCCCG
TATCCCCCCAGGTGTCTGCAGGCTCAAAGAGCAGCGAGAAGCGTTCAGAGGAAAGCGATCCCGTGCCACC
TTCCCCGTGCCCGGGCTGTCCCCGCACGCTGCCGGCTCGGGGATGCGGGGGGAGCGCCGGACCGGAGCGG
AGCCCCGGGCGGCTCGCTGCTGCCCCCTAGCGGGGGAGGGACGTAATTACATCCCTGGGGGCTTTGGGAG
GGGGCTGTCCCCGTGAGCTCCCAGGCGCGCCTGTCATTCTAAATCTCTCTTTCAGCCTAAAGCTTTTTCC
CCGTATCCCCCCAGGTGTCTGCAGGCTCAAAGAGCAGCGAGAAGCGTTCAGAGGAAAGCGATCCCGTGCC
ACCTTCCCCGTGCCCGGGCTGTCCCCGCACGCTGCCGGCTCGGGGATGCGGGGGGAGCGCCGGACCGGAG
CGGAGCCCCGGGCGGCTCGCTGCTGCCCCCTAGCGGGGGAGGGACGTAATTACATCCCTGGGGGCTTTGG
GGGGGGGCTGTCCCCGTGAGCTCAATAAAAGAGCCCACATAACTTCGTATAATGTATGCTATACGAAGTT
ATAACGCCATATATGGAGTTCCGCGTTACATAACTTACGGTAAATGGCCCGCCTGGCTGACCGCCCAACG
ACCCCCGCCCATTGACGTCAATAATGACGTATGTTCCCATAGTAACGCCAATAGGGACTTTCCATTGACG
TCAATGGGTGGAGTATTTACGGTAAACTGCCCACTTGGCAGTACATCAAGTGTATCATATGCCAAGTACG
CCCCCTATTGACGTCAATGACGGTAAATGGCCCGCCTGGCATTATGCCCAGTACATGACCTTATGGGACT
TTCCTACTTGGCAGTACATCTACGTATTAGTCATCGCTATTACCATGGTCGAGGTGAGCCCCACGTTCTG
CTTCACTCTCCCCATCTCCCCCCCCTCCCCACCCCCAATTTTGTATTTATTTATTTTTTAATTATTTTGT
GCAGCGATGGGGGCGGGGGGGGGGGGGGCGCGCGCCAGGCGGGGCGGGGCGGGGCGAGGGGCGGGGCGGG
GCGAGGCGGAGAGGTGCGGCGGCAGCCAATCAGAGCGGCGCGCTCCGAAAGTTTCCTTTTATGGCGAGGC
GGCGGCGGCGGCGGCCCTATAAAAAGCGAAGCGCGCGGCGGGCGGGAGTCGCTGCGCGCTGCCTTCGCCC
CGTGCCCCGCTCCGCCGCCGCCTCGCGCCGCCCGCCCCGGCTCTGACTGACCGCGTTACTCCCACAGGTG
AGCGGGCGGGACGGCCCTTCTCCTCCGGGCTGTAATTAGCGCTTGGTTTAATGACGGCTTGTTTCTTTTC
TGTGGCTGCGTGAAAGCCTTGAGGGGCTCCGGGAGGGCCCTTTGTGCGGGGGGAGCGGCTCGGGGGGTGC
GTGCGTGTGTGTGTGCGTGGGGAGCGCCGCGTGCGGCTCCGCGCTGCCCGGCGGCTGTGAGCGCTGCGGG
CGCGGCGCGGGGCTTTGTGCGCTCCGCAGTGTGCGCGAGGGGAGCGCGGCCGGGGGCGGTGCCCCGCGGT
GCGGGGGGGGCTGCGAGGGGAACAAAGGCTGCGTGCGGGGTGTGTGCGTGGGGGGGTGAGCAGGGGGTGT
GGGCGCGTCGGTCGGGCTGCAACCCCCCCTGCACCCCCCTCCCCGAGTTGCTGAGCACGGCCCGGCTTCG
GGTGCGGGGCTCCGTACGGGGCGTGGCGCGGGGCTCGCCGTGCCGGGCGGGGGGTGGCGGCAGGTGGGGG
TGCCGGGCGGGGCGGGGCCGCCTCGGGCCGGGGAGGGCTCGGGGGAGGGGCGCGGCGGCCCCCGGAGTGC
CGGCGGCTGTCGAGGCGCGGCGAGCCGCAGCCATTGCCTTTTATGGTAATCGTGCGAGAGGGCGCAGGGA
CTTCCTTTGTCCCAAATCTGTGCGGAGCCGAAATCTGGGAGGCGCCGCCGCACCCCCTCTAGCGGGCGCG
GGGCGAAGCGGTGCGGCGCCGGCAGGAAGGAAATGGGCGGGGAGGGCCTTCGTGCGTCGCCGCGCCGCCG
TCCCCTTCTCCCTCTCCAGCCTCGGGGCTGTCCGCGGGGGGACGGCTGCCTTCGGGGGGGACGGGGCAGG
GCGGGGTTCGGCTTCTGGCGTGTGACCGGCGGCTCTAGAGCCTCTGCTAACCATGTTCATGCCTTCTTCT
TTTTCCTACAGCTCCTGGGCAACGTGCTGGTTATTGTGCTGTCTCATCATTTTGGCAAAGAATTCGCCAC
TATGGCCCCAACTGGGGTAACCTTTGAGTTCTCTCAGTTGGGGGGTTCTGGTAAAAAGCCTGAACTCACC
GCGACGTCTGTCGAGAAGTTTCTGATCGAAAAGTTCGACAGCGTGTCCGACCTGATGCAGCTCTCGGAGG
GCGAAGAATCTCGTGCTTTCAGCTTCGATGTAGGAGGGCGTGGATATGTCCTGCGGGTAAATAGCTGCGC
CGATGGTTTCTACAAAGATCGTTATGTTTATCGGCACTTTGCATCGGCCGCGCTCCCGATTCCGGAAGTG
CTTGACATTGGGGAATTTAGCGAGAGCCTGACCTATTGCATCTCCCGCCGTGCACAGGGTGTCACGTTGC
AAGACCTGCCTGAAACCGAACTGCCCGCTGTTCTGCAACCGGTCGCGGAGGCCATGGATGCGATCGCTGC
GGCCGATCTTAGCCAGACGAGCGGGTTCGGCCCATTCGGACCGCAAGGAATCGGTCAATACACTACATGG
CGTGATTTCATATGCGCGATTGCTGATCCCCATGTGTATCACTGGCAAACTGTGATGGACGACACCGTCA
GTGCGTCCGTCGCGCAGGCTCTCGATGAGCTGATGCTTTGGGCCGAGGACTGCCCCGAAGTCCGGCACCT
CGTGCACGCGGATTTCGGCTCCAACAATGTCCTGACGGACAATGGCCGCATAACAGCGGTCATTGACTGG
AGCGAGGCGATGTTCGGGGATTCCCAATACGAGGTCGCCAACATCTTCTTCTGGAGGCCGTGGTTGGCTT
GTATGGAGCAGCAGACGCGCTACTTCGAGCGGAGGCATCCGGAGCTTGCAGGATCGCCGCGGCTCCGGGC
GTATATGCTCCGCATTGGTCTTGACCAACTCTATCAGAGCTTGGTTGACGGCAATTTCGATGATGCAGCT
TGGGCGCAGGGTCGATGCGACGCAATCGTCCGATCCGGAGCCGGGACTGTCGGGCGTACACAAATCGCCC
GCAGAAGCGCGGCCGTCTGGACCGATGGCTGTGTAGAAGTACTCGCCGATAGTGGAAACCGACGCCCCAG
CACTCGTCCGAGGGCAAAGGAAGGATCCGGAAGCGGAGAGGGCAGAGGAAGTCTGCTAACATGCGGTGAC
GTCGAGGAGAATCCTGGACCTGGATCCCCCAAGAAGAAGAGGAAGGTGGAGGACGCCGGATCCGTGTCCA
AAGGAGAGGAGTTAATCAAGGAAAACATGAGAATGAAAGTTGTCATGGAGGGCTCCGTTAATGGTCACCA
ATTCAAGTGTACAGGGGAAGGTGAAGGTAATCCTTACATGGGTACACAAACTATGAGAATTAAAGTAATT
GAAGGCGGACCACTACCATTTGCATTTGACATTCTGGCAACGTCATTCATGTACGGATCACGAACTTTCA
TCAAGTACCCTAAAGGTATACCAGACTTTTTCAAGCAATCTTTTCCAGAGGGTTTTACATGGGAAAGGGT
TACAAGATACGAAGATGGGGGTGTCGTCACAGTTATGCAAGATACTTCATTAGAAGATGGCTGCCTTGTC
TATCATGTGCAAGTAAGAGGGGTGAATTTTCCTTCTAACGGACCTGTGATGCAGAAAAAGACCAAAGGTT
GGGAACCAAATACTGAAATGATGTACCCAGCTGATGGAGGTTTGAGAGGCTACACACACATGGCGCTTAA
AGTTGATGGTGGAGGTCATTTGTCTTGTAGTTTTGTTACCACTTATCGTTCTAAAAAGACTGTTGGCAAT
ATCAAAATGCCAGGAATACATGCTGTAGACCACAGACTAGAAAGACTCGAAGAGAGCGATAACGAAATGT
TCGTTGTACAGAGAGAGCATGCCGTAGCCAAATTTGCTGGCTTAGGCGGTGGTATGGATGAATTGTATAA
GGGATCCCATGGCTTCCCGCCGGAGGTGGAGGAGCAGGATGATGGCGCGCTGCCCATGTCTTGTGCCCAG
GAGAGCGGGATGGACCGTCACCCTGCAGCCTGTGCTTCTGCTAGGATCAATGTGTAACTCGAGTGGCGAT
CCAGACATGATAAGATACATTGATGAGTTTGGACAAACCACAACTAGAATGCAGTGAAAAAAATGCTTTA
TTTGTGAAATTTGTGATGCTATTGCTTTATTTGTAACCATTATAAGCTGCAATAAACGCTGAGCA
Features (pLannotate 1.2.2; 15 found; start..end, strand, type, name):
    209..242     +  protein_bind   FRT (minimal): supports FLP-mediated excision but not integration (Turan and Bode, 2011) FLP recombinase from the Saccharomyces cerevisiae 2μ plasmid
   1240..2055    -  CDS            KanR: aminoglycoside phosphotransferase; aph(3')-Ia; confers resistance to kanamycin in bacteria or G418 (Geneticin®) in eukaryotes
   2280..2868    +  rep_origin     ori: high-copy-number ColE1/pMB1/pBR322/pUC origin of replication
   3938..3971    +  protein_bind   FRT (minimal): supports FLP-mediated excision but not integration (Turan and Bode, 2011) FLP recombinase from the Saccharomyces cerevisiae 2μ plasmid
   4573..4589    +  LTR            5' LTR (truncated) (fragment): truncated long terminal repeat from Moloney murine sarcoma virus
   4589..4622    -  protein_bind   loxP: Cre-mediated recombination occurs in the 8-bp core sequence (GCATACAT). Cre recombinase
   4644..4947    +  enhancer       CMV enhancer: human cytomegalovirus immediate early enhancer
   4949..5224    +  promoter       chicken β-actin promoter: No description available
   5225..6241    +  intron         chimeric intron: chimera between introns from chicken β-actin and rabbit β-globin
   6239..6295    +  CDS            HBB (fragment): HBB_LEPEU - Experimental evidence at protein level: Swiss-Prot protein existence level 1. Involved in oxygen transport from the lung to the various peripheral tissues. From Lepus europaeus (European hare).
   6305..6344    +  protein_bind   phage φC31 attP (fragment): attachment site of phage φC31 phage φC31 integrase
   6353..7372    +  CDS            HygR: aminoglycoside phosphotransferase from E. coli; aph(4)-Ia; confers resistance to hygromycin
   7484..8191    +  CDS            mRuby2: mRuby2 is a basic (constitutively fluorescent) red fluorescent protein published in 2012, derived from Entacmaea quadricolor. It has moderate acid sensitivity.
   8197..8316    +  CDS            d4EGFP (fragment): EGFP destabilized by a mutated version of residues 422-461 of mouse ornithine decarboxylase, giving an in vivo half-life of ~4 hours mammalian codon-optimized
   8328..8457    -  polyA_signal   SV40 poly(A) signal: SV40 polyadenylation signal
