[The description below was written by a language model from this plasmid's Addgene catalogue record and pLannotate feature annotations shown in this document.]
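Description:
MTK0_054 is a type 0 part plasmid of the Mammalian Toolkit (MTK) modular cloning system. It carries a phage φC31 landing pad intended for installation at the human CLYBL safe-harbour locus. The backbone is described as self-made and is classed as a mammalian expression vector. In bacteria it is maintained through a high-copy ColE1/pUC-type origin and a kanamycin resistance gene (aph(3')-Ia). The sequenced record is about 8.5 kb.

The payload is driven by a CAG-type promoter, made up of the CMV enhancer, the chicken β-actin promoter and a chimeric β-actin/β-globin intron. The short "HBB" hit at the end of the intron is most likely just the rabbit β-globin exon remnant that belongs to this promoter. Directly downstream lies a φC31 attP site, followed by a hygromycin resistance gene and mRuby2, and the unit ends at an SV40 polyadenylation signal. The record says the two proteins are coexpressed, but the roughly 100 bp linking element between them is not annotated. A fragment matching the ornithine decarboxylase degradation domain of destabilised EGFP follows mRuby2, suggesting the red reporter carries a destabilising tail. With this layout, cells carrying the landing pad can be selected with hygromycin and identified by red fluorescence. The attP site between the promoter and the markers offers a docking point for φC31 integrase-mediated insertion of attB-bearing payloads.

A loxP site sits upstream of the promoter, and two minimal FRT sites flank the bacterial backbone region; the record does not explain their roles. CLYBL homology arms are implied by the stated purpose but are not annotated, and they may occupy the large unannotated stretches of the sequence.
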