Addgene plasmid #123980: MTK0_054
Purpose: Encodes the PhiC31 landing pad on hCLYBL with hygromycin resistance cassette coexpressed with mRuby2 as a type 0 part to be used in the MTK system
Depositing lab: Hana El-Samad. Depositing organization: University of California, San Francisco (UCSF). Publication: A Toolkit for Rapid Modular Construction of Biological Circuits in Mammalian Cells. Fonseca JP, Bonny AR, Kumar GR, Ng AH, Town J, Wu QC, Aslankoohi E, Chen SY, Dods G, Harrigan P, Osimiri LC, Kistler AL, El-Samad H. ACS Synth Biol. 2019 Nov 15;8(11):2593-2606. doi: 10.1021/acssynbio.9b00322. Epub 2019 Nov 5. PubMed 31686495.
Backbone
  Vector backbone: self-made
  Vector type: Mammalian Expression
Growth in bacteria
  Bacterial resistance: Kanamycin, 50 μg/mL
  Growth temperature: 37°C
  Growth strain: DH5alpha
  Copy number: Unknown
Gene/Insert
  Gene/Insert name: PhiC31 LP on hCLYBL (Hygro::mRuby)
  Species: Synthetic
  Cloning method: Restriction Enzyme; 5′ cloning site unknown (unknown if destroyed); 3′ cloning site unknown (unknown if destroyed)
Terms and licenses: Academic/Nonprofit Terms; Industry Terms: Not Available to Industry
Depositor comments: Please visit https://www.biorxiv.org/content/10.1101/506188v2 for BioRxiv preprint
How to cite: MTK0_054 was a gift from Hana El-Samad (Addgene plasmid # 123980 ; http://n2t.net/addgene:123980 ; RRID:Addgene_123980)
